Addgene plasmid #70456: R777-E172 Hs.PIK3R1-nostop
Purpose: Gateway ORF clone of human PIK3R1 [NM_181523.2] without stop codon (for C-terminal fusions)
Depositing lab: Dominic Esposito. Depositing organization: National Cancer Institute (NCI).
Backbone
  Vector backbone: pDonor-255
  Backbone size w/o insert (bp): 2693
  Vector type: Gateway Entry Clone
Growth in bacteria
  Bacterial resistance: Spectinomycin, 50 μg/mL
  Growth temperature: 37°C
  Growth strain: DH10B
  Copy number: High Copy
Gene/Insert
  Gene/Insert name: PIK3R1 (alt name: NM_181523.2)
  Species: H. sapiens (human)
  Insert size (bp): 2172
  Entrez Gene: PIK3R1 (a.k.a. AGM7, GRB1, IMD36, p85, p85-ALPHA, p85alpha)
  Cloning method: Gateway Cloning
  Sequencing primers: 5′ M13F 23-mer (5'-CCCAGTCACGACGTTGTAAAACG)
Terms and licenses: Academic/Nonprofit Terms; Industry Terms: Not Available to Industry
How to cite: R777-E172 Hs.PIK3R1-nostop was a gift from Dominic Esposito (Addgene plasmid # 70456 ; http://n2t.net/addgene:70456 ; RRID:Addgene_70456)
