[The description below was written by a language model from this plasmid's Addgene catalogue record and pLannotate feature annotations shown in this document.]
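Description:
R777-E172 Hs.PIK3R1-nostop is a Gateway entry clone built on the pDonor-255 backbone and carrying the human PIK3R1 open reading frame (reference transcript NM_181523.2) with its stop codon removed. It is a bacterial propagation and cloning plasmid rather than an expression vector: the annotated features include no promoter positioned to drive the insert, and the ORF is meant to be moved into a destination vector that supplies the regulatory elements. The plasmid replicates in E. coli from a high-copy ColE1/pUC-type origin and is selected with spectinomycin through the aadA aminoglycoside adenylyltransferase gene (SmR). This gene lies downstream of fragments of a class 1 integron Pc promoter and of a gentamicin acetyltransferase gene, which look like remnants of the integron-derived cassette. Short lacZα and lacI fragments are also backbone remnants, and the rrnB T1 and T2 terminators help insulate the cloning region from read-through transcription.

The 2,172 bp insert encodes p85α, the regulatory adapter subunit of phosphoinositide 3-kinase, which binds phosphorylated tyrosine kinases through its SH2 domains and recruits the p110 catalytic subunit to the membrane. The ORF is flanked by attL recombination sites, which the automated annotation labels as attL3 upstream and a partial attL2 downstream. These sites allow LR Clonase-mediated transfer into compatible Gateway destination vectors. Because the stop codon is absent, translation can continue through the downstream recombination site into a C-terminal tag or fusion partner provided by the destination vector. The clone therefore suits the construction of C-terminally tagged or reporter-fused p85α expression constructs for studying PI3K signalling.
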