Features (pLannotate 1.2.2; 11 found; start..end, strand, type, name):
     18..54      -  CDS            lacZα (fragment): LacZα fragment of β-galactosidase; lacZ fragment
     85..180     +  protein_bind   attL3: mutant version of attL; recombination site for the Gateway® LR reaction LR Clonase™
    186..2357    +  CDS            PIK3R1: P85A_HUMAN - Also known as GRB1. Experimental evidence at protein level: Swiss-Prot protein existence level 1. Binds to activated (phosphorylated) protein-Tyr kinases, through its SH2 domain, and acts as an adapter, mediating the association of the p110 catalytic unit to the plasma membrane. Necessary for the insulin-stimulated increase in glucose uptake and glycogen synthesis in insulin-sensitive tissues. Plays an important role in signaling in response to FGFR1, FGFR2, FGFR3, FGFR4, KITLG/SCF, KIT, PDGFRA and PDGFRB. Likewise, plays a role in ITGB2 signaling (PubMed:17626883, PubMed:19805105
   2362..2455    -  protein_bind   attL2 (fragment): mutant version of attL; recombination site for the Gateway® LR reaction LR Clonase™
   2570..2593    +  promoter       Pc promoter (fragment): intI1 (promoter lies within the coding sequence); class 1 integron promoter
   2769..2825    +  CDS            GmR (fragment): gentamycin acetyltransferase; aacC1; confers resistance to gentamycin
   2832..3623    +  CDS            SmR: aminoglycoside adenylyltransferase (Murphy, 1985); aadA; confers resistance to spectinomycin and streptomycin
   3716..4304    +  rep_origin     ori: high-copy-number ColE1/pMB1/pBR322/pUC origin of replication
   4487..4579    +  CDS            lacI (fragment): lac repressor; lacI; The lac repressor binds to the lac operator to inhibit transcription in E. coli. This inhibition can be relieved by adding lactose or isopropyl-β-D-thiogalactopyranoside (IPTG).
   4634..4661    -  terminator     rrnB T2 terminator: transcription terminator T2 from the E. coli rrnB gene
   4793..4836    +  terminator     rrnB T1 terminator: Escherichia coli rrnB; transcription terminator T1 from the E. coli rrnB gene
>Addgene plasmid #70456 | R777-E172 Hs.PIK3R1-nostop | depositor full sequence | sequence record 125905 | Full Sequence
TTAACGCTAGCATGGATGTTTTCCCAGTCACGACGTTGTAAAACGACGGCCAGTCTTAAAATTCGAGCTC
GGTCCGAGGATCCGAAATAATGATTTTATTTTGACTGATAGTGACCTGTTCGTTGCAACAAATTGATAAG
CAATGCTTTTTTATAATGCCAACTTTGTACAAAAAAGTTGGCACCATGAGTGCTGAGGGGTACCAGTACA
GAGCGCTGTATGATTATAAAAAGGAAAGAGAAGAAGATATTGACTTGCACTTGGGTGACATATTGACTGT
GAATAAAGGGTCCTTAGTAGCTCTTGGATTCAGTGATGGACAGGAAGCCAGGCCTGAAGAAATTGGCTGG
TTAAATGGCTATAATGAAACCACAGGGGAAAGGGGGGACTTTCCGGGAACTTACGTAGAATATATTGGAA
GGAAAAAAATCTCGCCTCCCACACCAAAGCCCCGGCCACCTCGGCCTCTTCCTGTTGCACCAGGTTCTTC
GAAAACTGAAGCAGATGTTGAACAACAAGCTTTGACTCTCCCGGATCTTGCAGAGCAGTTTGCCCCTCCT
GACATTGCCCCGCCTCTTCTTATCAAGCTCGTGGAAGCCATTGAAAAGAAAGGTCTGGAATGTTCAACTC
TATACAGAACACAGAGCTCCAGCAACCTGGCAGAATTACGACAGCTTCTTGATTGTGATACACCCTCCGT
GGACTTGGAAATGATCGATGTGCACGTTTTGGCTGACGCTTTCAAACGCTATCTCCTGGACTTACCAAAT
CCTGTCATTCCAGCAGCCGTTTACAGTGAAATGATTTCTTTAGCTCCAGAAGTACAAAGCTCCGAAGAAT
ATATTCAGCTATTGAAGAAGCTTATTAGGTCGCCTAGCATACCTCATCAGTATTGGCTTACGCTTCAGTA
TTTGTTAAAACATTTCTTCAAGCTCTCTCAAACCTCCAGCAAAAATCTGTTGAATGCAAGAGTACTCTCT
GAAATTTTCAGCCCTATGCTTTTCAGATTCTCAGCAGCCAGCTCTGATAATACTGAAAACCTCATAAAAG
TTATAGAAATTTTAATCTCAACTGAATGGAATGAACGACAGCCTGCACCAGCACTGCCTCCTAAACCACC
AAAACCTACTACTGTAGCCAACAACGGTATGAATAACAATATGTCCTTACAAGATGCTGAATGGTACTGG
GGAGATATCTCGAGGGAAGAAGTGAATGAAAAACTTCGAGATACAGCAGACGGGACCTTTTTGGTACGAG
ATGCGTCTACTAAAATGCATGGTGATTATACTCTTACACTAAGGAAAGGGGGAAATAACAAATTAATCAA
AATATTTCATCGAGATGGGAAATATGGCTTCTCTGACCCATTAACCTTCAGTTCTGTGGTTGAATTAATA
AACCACTACCGGAATGAATCTCTAGCTCAGTATAATCCCAAATTGGATGTGAAATTACTTTATCCAGTAT
CCAAATACCAACAGGATCAAGTTGTCAAAGAAGATAATATTGAAGCTGTAGGGAAAAAATTACATGAATA
TAACACTCAGTTTCAAGAAAAAAGTCGAGAATATGATAGATTATATGAAGAATATACCCGCACATCCCAG
GAAATCCAAATGAAAAGGACAGCTATTGAAGCATTTAATGAAACCATAAAAATATTTGAAGAACAGTGCC
AGACCCAAGAGCGGTACAGCAAAGAATACATAGAAAAGTTTAAACGTGAAGGCAATGAGAAAGAAATACA
AAGGATTATGCATAATTATGATAAGTTGAAGTCTCGAATCAGTGAAATTATTGACAGTAGAAGAAGATTG
GAAGAAGACTTGAAGAAGCAGGCAGCTGAGTATCGAGAAATTGACAAACGTATGAACAGCATTAAACCAG
ACCTTATCCAGCTGAGAAAGACGAGAGACCAATACTTGATGTGGTTGACTCAAAAAGGTGTTCGGCAAAA
GAAGTTGAACGAGTGGTTGGGCAATGAAAACACTGAAGACCAATATTCACTGGTGGAAGATGATGAAGAT
TTGCCCCATCATGATGAGAAGACATGGAATGTTGGAAGCAGCAACCGAAACAAAGCTGAAAACCTGTTGC
GAGGGAAGCGAGATGGCACTTTTCTTGTCCGGGAGAGCAGTAAACAGGGCTGCTATGCCTGCTCTGTAGT
GGTGGACGGCGAAGTAAAGCATTGTGTCATAAACAAAACAGCAACTGGCTATGGCTTTGCCGAGCCCTAT
AACTTGTACAGCTCTCTGAAAGAACTGGTGCTACATTACCAACACACCTCCCTTGTGCAGCACAACGACT
CCCTCAATGTCACACTAGCCTACCCAGTATATGCACAGCAGAGGCGATCAACTTTCTTGTACAAAGTTGG
CATTATAGGAAAGCATTGCTTATCAATTTGTTGCAACGAACAGGTCACTATCAGTCAAAATAAAATCATT
ATTTGCATGCAAGCTTAGATCCTCTAGACCAGCCAGGACAGAAATGCCTCGACTTCGCTGCTACCCAAGG
TTGCCGGGTGACGCACACCGTGGAAACGGATGAAGGCACGAACCCAGTGGACATAAGCCTGTTCGGTTCG
TAAGCTGTAATGCAAGTAGCGTATGCGCTCACGCAACTGGTCCAGAACCTTGACCGAACGCAGCGGTGGT
AACGGCGCAGTGGCGGTTTTCATGGCTTGTTATGACTGTTTTTTTGGGGTACAGTCTATGCCTCGGGCAT
CCAAGCAGCAAGCGCGTTACGCCGTGGGTCGATGTTTGATGTTATGGAGCAGCAACGATGTTACGCAGCA
GGGCAGTCGCCCTAAAACAAAGTTAAACATTATGAGGGAAGCGGTGATCGCCGAAGTATCGACTCAACTA
TCAGAGGTAGTTGGCGTCATCGAGCGCCATCTCGAACCGACGTTGCTGGCCGTACATTTGTACGGCTCCG
CAGTGGATGGCGGCCTGAAGCCACACAGTGATATTGATTTGCTGGTTACGGTGACCGTAAGGCTTGATGA
AACAACGCGGCGAGCTTTGATCAACGACCTTTTGGAAACTTCGGCTTCCCCTGGAGAGAGCGAGATTCTC
CGCGCTGTAGAAGTCACCATTGTTGTGCACGACGACATCATTCCGTGGCGTTATCCAGCTAAGCGCGAAC
TGCAATTTGGAGAATGGCAGCGCAATGACATTCTTGCAGGTATCTTCGAGCCAGCCACGATCGACATTGA
TCTGGCTATCTTGCTGACAAAAGCAAGAGAACATAGCGTTGCCTTGGTAGGTCCAGCGGCGGAGGAACTC
TTTGATCCGGTTCCTGAACAGGATCTATTTGAGGCGCTAAATGAAACCTTAACGCTATGGAACTCGCCGC
CCGACTGGGCTGGCGATGAGCGAAATGTAGTGCTTACGTTGTCCCGCATTTGGTACAGCGCAGTAACCGG
CAAAATCGCGCCGAAGGATGTCGCTGCCGACTGGGCAATGGAGCGCCTGCCGGCCCAGTATCAGCCCGTC
ATACTTGAAGCTAGACAGGCTTATCTTGGACAAGAAGAAGATCGCTTGGCCTCGCGCGCAGATCAGTTGG
AAGAATTTGTCCACTACGTGAAAGGCGAGATCACCAAGGTAGTCGGCAAATAACCCTCGAGCCACCCATG
ACCAAAATCCCTTAACGTGAGTTACGCGTCGTTCCACTGAGCGTCAGACCCCGTAGAAAAGATCAAAGGA
TCTTCTTGAGATCCTTTTTTTCTGCGCGTAATCTGCTGCTTGCAAACAAAAAAACCACCGCTACCAGCGG
TGGTTTGTTTGCCGGATCAAGAGCTACCAACTCTTTTTCCGAAGGTAACTGGCTTCAGCAGAGCGCAGAT
ACCAAATACTGTCCTTCTAGTGTAGCCGTAGTTAGGCCACCACTTCAAGAACTCTGTAGCACCGCCTACA
TACCTCGCTCTGCTAATCCTGTTACCAGTGGCTGCTGCCAGTGGCGATAAGTCGTGTCTTACCGGGTTGG
ACTCAAGACGATAGTTACCGGATAAGGCGCAGCGGTCGGGCTGAACGGGGGGTTCGTGCACACAGCCCAG
CTTGGAGCGAACGACCTACACCGAACTGAGATACCTACAGCGTGAGCATTGAGAAAGCGCCACGCTTCCC
GAAGGGAGAAAGGCGGACAGGTATCCGGTAAGCGGCAGGGTCGGAACAGGAGAGCGCACGAGGGAGCTTC
CAGGGGGAAACGCCTGGTATCTTTATAGTCCTGTCGGGTTTCGCCACCTCTGACTTGAGCGTCGATTTTT
GTGATGCTCGTCAGGGGGGCGGAGCCTATGGAAAAACGCCAGCAACGCGGCCTTTTTACGGTTCCTGGCC
TTTTGCTGGCCTTTTGCTCACATGTTCTTTCCTGCGTTATCCCCTGATTCTGTGGATAACCGTATTACCG
CCTTTGAGTGAGCTGATACCGCTCGCCGCAGCCGAACGACCGAGCGCAGCGAGTCAGTGAGCGAGGAAGC
GGAAGAGCGCCCAATACGCAAACCGCCTCTCCCCGCGCGTTGGCCGATTCATTAATGCAGCTGGCACGAC
AGGTTTCCCGACTGGAAAGCGGGCAGTGAGCGCAACGCAATTAATACGCGTACCGCTAGCCAGGAAGAGT
TTGTAGAAACGCAAAAAGGCCATCCGTCAGGATGGCCTTCTGCTTAGTTTGATGCCTGGCAGTTTATGGC
GGGCGTCCTGCCCGCCACCCTCCGGGCCGTTGCTTCACAACGTTCAAATCCGCTCCCGGCGGATTTGTCC
TACTCAGGAGAGCGTTCACCGACAAACAACAGATAAAACGAAAGGCCCAGTCTTCCGACTGAGCCTTTCG
TTTTATTTGATGCCTGGCAGTTCCCTACTCTCGCG
