>Addgene plasmid #70456 | R777-E172 Hs.PIK3R1-nostop | addgene partial sequence | sequence record 132199 | pCR8_R1 5'-cgaaccgaacaggcttatgt-3'
GGTGTGCGTCACCCGGCAACCTTGGGTAGCAGCGAAGTCGAGGCATTTCTGTCCTGGCTGGTCTAGAGGA
TCTAAGCTTGCATGCAAATAATGATTTTATTTTGACTGATAGTGACCTGTTCGTTGCAACAAATTGATAA
GCAATGCTTTCCTATAATGCCAACTTTGTACAAGAAAGTTGATCGCCTCTGCTGTGCATATACTGGGTAG
GCTAGTGTGACATTGAGGGAGTCGTTGTGCTGCACAAGGGAGGTGTGTTGGTAATGTAGCACCAGTTCTT
TCAGAGAGCTGTACAAGTTATAGGGCTCGGCAAAGCCATAGCCAGTTGCTGTTTTGTTTATGACACAATG
CTTTACTTCGCCGTCCACCACTACAGAGCAGGCATAGCAGCCCTGTTTACTGCTCTCCCGGACAAGAAAA
GTGCCATCTCGCTTCCCTCGCAACAGGTTTTCAGCTTTGTTTCGGTTGCTGCTTCCAACATTCCATGTCT
TCTCATCATGATGGGGCAAATCTTCATCATCTTCCACCAGTGAATATTGGTCTTCAGTGTTTTCATTGCC
CAACCACTCGTTCAACTTCTTTTGCCGAACACCTTTTTGAGTCAACCACATCAAGTATTGGTCTCTCGTC
TTTCTCAGCTGGATAAGGTCTGGTTTAATGCTGTTCATACGTTTGTCAATTTCTCGATACTCAGCTGCCT
GCTTCTTCAAGTCTTCTTCCAATCTTCTTCTACTGTCAATAATTTCACTGATTCGAGACTTCAACTTATC
ATAATTATGCATAATCCTTTGTATTTCTTTCTCATTGCCTTCACGTTTAAACTTTTCTATGTATTCTTTG
CTGTACCGCTCTTGGGTCTGGCACTGTTCTTCAAATATTTTTATGGTTTCATTAAATGCTTCAATAGCTG
TCCTTTTCATTTGGATTTCCTGGGATGTGCGGGTATATTCTTCATATAATCTATCATATTCTCGACTTTT
TTCTTGAAACTGAGTGTTATATTCATGTAATTTTTTCCC
